Addgene plasmid #62340: pJZC103
Purpose: sgRNA for mammalian cells with mCherry marker
Depositing lab: Wendell Lim & Stanley Qi. Depositing organization: University of California, San Francisco (UCSF). Publication: Engineering Complex Synthetic Transcriptional Programs with CRISPR RNA Scaffolds. Zalatan JG, Lee ME, Almeida R, Gilbert LA, Whitehead EH, La Russa M, Tsai JC, Weissman JS, Dueber JE, Qi LS, Lim WA. Cell. 2014 Dec 18. pii: S0092-8674(14)01570-0. doi: 10.1016/j.cell.2014.11.052. PubMed 25533786.
Backbone
  Vector backbone: MP177_U6 (derived from pSico)
  Vector type: Mammalian Expression, Lentiviral
  Selectable markers: Marked by mCherry
Growth in bacteria
  Bacterial resistance: Ampicillin, 100 μg/mL
  Growth temperature: 37°C
  Growth strain: Stbl3
  Copy number: Unknown
Gene/Insert
  Gene/Insert name: sgRNA
  gRNA/shRNA sequence: GAATAGCTCAGAGGCCGAGG
  Promoter: U6
  Cloning method: Gibson Cloning
  Sequencing primers: 5′ gagatccagtttggttagtaccggg
Terms and licenses: Academic/Nonprofit Terms; Industry Terms: Not Available to Industry
How to cite: pJZC103 was a gift from Wendell Lim & Stanley Qi (Addgene plasmid # 62340 ; http://n2t.net/addgene:62340 ; RRID:Addgene_62340)
