[The description below was written by a language model from this plasmid's Addgene catalogue record and pLannotate feature annotations shown in this document.]
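Description:
pJZC103 is a lentiviral mammalian expression plasmid that delivers a single guide RNA together with an mCherry fluorescent marker. It is built on the MP177_U6 backbone, itself derived from pSico, and is maintained in bacteria through a high-copy ColE1/pUC-type origin and an ampicillin resistance gene (β-lactamase under its own promoter). There is no drug selection marker for mammalian cells; transduced or transfected cells are identified by mCherry fluorescence.

The viral portion follows a typical HIV-1-based transfer vector layout. A CMV enhancer/promoter is fused to a truncated 5' LTR to drive genomic RNA production in packaging cells. This is followed by the Ψ packaging signal with a partial gag sequence, the Rev response element for nuclear export of the unspliced RNA, and the cPPT/CTS to aid nuclear import. A WPRE, which enhances transcript stability and expression, and a truncated LTR at the 3' end close the cassette. According to the catalogue entry, the sgRNA is transcribed from a U6 promoter. The automated annotation does not call the U6 element itself, but it detects a fragment of the Streptococcus pyogenes tracrRNA-derived scaffold at the expected position. Downstream, a second CMV enhancer/promoter drives mammalian codon-optimised mCherry. Two loxP sites inherited from pSico flank the region containing the sgRNA scaffold and the CMV-mCherry unit, so Cre could in principle excise it, although the record does not describe such a use.

The record gives a 20-nucleotide spacer but does not name the target gene or locus. The plasmid was deposited with work on programming synthetic transcriptional regulation using CRISPR RNA scaffolds, which suggests use with dCas9-based systems in mammalian cells.
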