Features (pLannotate 1.2.2; 24 found; start..end, strand, type, name):
     40..92      -  misc_feature   bom (fragment): basis of mobility region from pBR322
    247..626     +  enhancer       CMV enhancer: human cytomegalovirus immediate early enhancer
    627..826     +  promoter       CMV promoter: human cytomegalovirus (CMV) immediate early promoter
    844..1024    +  LTR            5' LTR (truncated): truncated 5' long terminal repeat (LTR) from HIV-1
   1071..1196    +  misc_feature   HIV-1 Ψ: packaging signal of human immunodeficiency virus type 1
   1180..1518    +  CDS            HIV-1 gag (fragment): gag protein from human immunodeficiency virus 1; gag
   1695..1928    +  misc_feature   RRE: The Rev response element (RRE) of HIV-1 allows for Rev-dependent mRNA export from the nucleus to the cytoplasm.
   2305..2405    +  CDS            Rev (fragment): human immunodeficiency virus 1 (HIV-1) Rev protein; rev; enhances nuclear export of unspliced and incompletely spliced viral mRNAs
   2455..2572    +  misc_feature   cPPT/CTS: central polypurine tract and central termination sequence of HIV-1
   2825..2858    +  protein_bind   loxP: Cre-mediated recombination occurs in the 8-bp core sequence (GCATACAT). Cre recombinase
   2943..2964    -  rep_origin     SV40 ori (fragment): SV40 origin of replication
   2983..3050    +  misc_RNA       tracrRNA (fragment): trans-activating CRISPR RNA for the Streptococcus pyogenes CRISPR/Cas9 system
   3175..3478    +  enhancer       CMV enhancer: human cytomegalovirus immediate early enhancer
   3479..3682    +  promoter       CMV promoter: human cytomegalovirus (CMV) immediate early promoter
   3724..4431    +  CDS            mCherry: monomeric derivative of DsRed fluorescent protein (Shaner et al., 2004) mammalian codon-optimized
   4452..4485    +  protein_bind   loxP: Cre-mediated recombination occurs in the 8-bp core sequence (GCATACAT). Cre recombinase
   4518..4541    +  misc_feature   MCS (fragment): pBluescript multiple cloning site
   4541..5129    +  misc_feature   WPRE: woodchuck hepatitis virus posttranscriptional regulatory element
   5130..5149    +  misc_feature   MCS (fragment): pBluescript multiple cloning site
   5151..5651    +  CDS            nef (fragment): NEF_HV1LA - Experimental evidence at protein level: Swiss-Prot protein existence level 1. Extracellular Nef protein targets CD4(+) T-lymphocytes for apoptosis by interacting with CXCR4 surface receptors. From Human immunodeficiency virus type 1 group M subtype B (isolate Lai) (HIV-1).
   5658..5838    +  LTR            5' LTR (truncated): truncated 5' long terminal repeat (LTR) from HIV-1
   5900..6488    -  rep_origin     ori: high-copy-number ColE1/pMB1/pBR322/pUC origin of replication
   6659..7519    -  CDS            AmpR: β-lactamase; bla; confers resistance to ampicillin, carbenicillin, and related antibiotics
   7520..7624    -  promoter       AmpR promoter: bla
>Addgene plasmid #62340 | pJZC103 | depositor full sequence | sequence record 102263 | pJZC103 sequence 7652 bps
GCTTAAGCGGTCGACGGATCGGGAGATCTCCCGATCCCCTATGGTGCACTCTCAGTACAATCTGCTCTGA
TGCCGCATAGTTAAGCCAGTATCTGCTCCCTGCTTGTGTGTTGGAGGTCGCTGAGTAGTGCGCGAGCAAA
ATTTAAGCTACAACAAGGCAAGGCTTGACCGACAATTGCATGAAGAATCTGCTTAGGGTTAGGCGTTTTG
CGCTGCTTCGCGATGTACGGGCCAGATATACGCGTTGACATTGATTATTGACTAGTTATTAATAGTAATC
AATTACGGGGTCATTAGTTCATAGCCCATATATGGAGTTCCGCGTTACATAACTTACGGTAAATGGCCCG
CCTGGCTGACCGCCCAACGACCCCCGCCCATTGACGTCAATAATGACGTATGTTCCCATAGTAACGCCAA
TAGGGACTTTCCATTGACGTCAATGGGTGGAGTATTTACGGTAAACTGCCCACTTGGCAGTACATCAAGT
GTATCATATGCCAAGTACGCCCCCTATTGACGTCAATGACGGTAAATGGCCCGCCTGGCATTATGCCCAG
TACATGACCTTATGGGACTTTCCTACTTGGCAGTACATCTACGTATTAGTCATCGCTATTACCATGGTGA
TGCGGTTTTGGCAGTACATCAATGGGCGTGGATAGCGGTTTGACTCACGGGGATTTCCAAGTCTCCACCC
CATTGACGTCAATGGGAGTTTGTTTTGGCACCAAAATCAACGGGACTTTCCAAAATGTCGTAACAACTCC
GCCCCATTGACGCAAATGGGCGGTAGGCGTGTACGGTGGGAGGTCTATATAAGCAGCGCGTTTTGCCTGT
ACTGGGTCTCTCTGGTTAGACCAGATCTGAGCCTGGGAGCTCTCTGGCTAACTAGGGAACCCACTGCTTA
AGCCTCAATAAAGCTTGCCTTGAGTGCTTCAAGTAGTGTGTGCCCGTCTGTTGTGTGACTCTGGTAACTA
GAGATCCCTCAGACCCTTTTAGTCAGTGTGGAAAATCTCTAGCAGTGGCGCCCGAACAGGGACTTGAAAG
CGAAAGGGAAACCAGAGGAGCTCTCTCGACGCAGGACTCGGCTTGCTGAAGCGCGCACGGCAAGAGGCGA
GGGGCGGCGACTGGTGAGTACGCCAAAAATTTTGACTAGCGGAGGCTAGAAGGAGAGAGATGGGTGCGAG
AGCGTCAGTATTAAGCGGGGGAGAATTAGATCGCGATGGGAAAAAATTCGGTTAAGGCCAGGGGGAAAGA
AAAAATATAAATTAAAACATATAGTATGGGCAAGCAGGGAGCTAGAACGATTCGCAGTTAATCCTGGCCT
GTTAGAAACATCAGAAGGCTGTAGACAAATACTGGGACAGCTACAACCATCCCTTCAGACAGGATCAGAA
GAACTTAGATCATTATATAATACAGTAGCAACCCTCTATTGTGTGCATCAAAGGATAGAGATAAAAGACA
CCAAGGAAGCTTTAGACAAGATAGAGGAAGAGCAAAACAAAAGTAAGACCACCGCACAGCAAGCGGCCGG
CCGCGCTGATCTTCAGACCTGGAGGAGGAGATATGAGGGACAATTGGAGAAGTGAATTATATAAATATAA
AGTAGTAAAAATTGAACCATTAGGAGTAGCACCCACCAAGGCAAAGAGAAGAGTGGTGCAGAGAGAAAAA
AGAGCAGTGGGAATAGGAGCTTTGTTCCTTGGGTTCTTGGGAGCAGCAGGAAGCACTATGGGCGCAGCGT
CAATGACGCTGACGGTACAGGCCAGACAATTATTGTCTGGTATAGTGCAGCAGCAGAACAATTTGCTGAG
GGCTATTGAGGCGCAACAGCATCTGTTGCAACTCACAGTCTGGGGCATCAAGCAGCTCCAGGCAAGAATC
CTGGCTGTGGAAAGATACCTAAAGGATCAACAGCTCCTGGGGATTTGGGGTTGCTCTGGAAAACTCATTT
GCACCACTGCTGTGCCTTGGAATGCTAGTTGGAGTAATAAATCTCTGGAACAGATTTGGAATCACACGAC
CTGGATGGAGTGGGACAGAGAAATTAACAATTACACAAGCTTAATACACTCCTTAATTGAAGAATCGCAA
AACCAGCAAGAAAAGAATGAACAAGAATTATTGGAATTAGATAAATGGGCAAGTTTGTGGAATTGGTTTA
ACATAACAAATTGGCTGTGGTATATAAAATTATTCATAATGATAGTAGGAGGCTTGGTAGGTTTAAGAAT
AGTTTTTGCTGTACTTTCTATAGTGAATAGAGTTAGGCAGGGATATTCACCATTATCGTTTCAGACCCAC
CTCCCAACCCCGAGGGGACCCGACAGGCCCGAAGGAATAGAAGAAGAAGGTGGAGAGAGAGACAGAGACA
GATCCATTCGATTAGTGAACGGATCGGCACTGCGTGCGCCAATTCTGCAGACAAATGGCAGTATTCATCC
ACAATTTTAAAAGAAAAGGGGGGATTGGGGGGTACAGTGCAGGGGAAAGAATAGTAGACATAATAGCAAC
AGACATACAAACTAAAGAATTACAAAAACAAATTACAAAAATTCAAAATTTTCGGGTTTATTACAGGGAC
AGCAGAGATCCAGTTTGGTTAGTACCGGGCCCGCTCTAGAGATCCGACGCGCCATCTCTAGGCCCGCGCC
GGCCCCCTCGCACAGACTTGTGGGAGAAGCTCGGCTACTCCCCTGCCCCGGTTAATTTGCATATAATATT
TCCTAGTAACTATAGAGGCTTAATGTGCGATAAAAGACAGATAATCTGTTCTTTTTAATACTAGCTACAT
TTTACATGATAGGCTTGGATTTCTATAACTTCGTATAGCATACATTATACGAAGTTATAAACAGCACAAA
AGGAAACTCACCCTAACTGTAAAGTAATTGTGTGTTTTGAGACTATAAGTATCCCTTGGAGAACCACCTT
GTTGGAATAGCTCAGAGGCCGAGGGTTTAAGAGCTATGCTGGAAACAGCATAGCAAGTTTAAATAAGGCT
AGTCCGTTATCAACTTGAAAAAGTGGCACCGAGTCGGTGCTTTTTTTCTCGAGTACTAGGATCCATTAGG
CGGCCGCGTGGATAACCGTATTACCGCCATGCATTAGTTATTAATAGTAATCAATTACGGGGTCATTAGT
TCATAGCCCATATATGGAGTTCCGCGTTACATAACTTACGGTAAATGGCCCGCCTGGCTGACCGCCCAAC
GACCCCCGCCCATTGACGTCAATAATGACGTATGTTCCCATAGTAACGCCAATAGGGACTTTCCATTGAC
GTCAATGGGTGGAGTATTTACGGTAAACTGCCCACTTGGCAGTACATCAAGTGTATCATATGCCAAGTAC
GCCCCCTATTGACGTCAATGACGGTAAATGGCCCGCCTGGCATTATGCCCAGTACATGACCTTATGGGAC
TTTCCTACTTGGCAGTACATCTACGTATTAGTCATCGCTATTACCATGGTGATGCGGTTTTGGCAGTACA
TCAATGGGCGTGGATAGCGGTTTGACTCACGGGGATTTCCAAGTCTCCACCCCATTGACGTCAATGGGAG
TTTGTTTTGGCACCAAAATCAACGGGACTTTCCAAAATGTCGTAACAACTCCGCCCCATTGACGCAAATG
GGCGGTAGGCGTGTACGGTGGGAGGTCTATATAAGCAGAGCTGGTTTAGTGAACCGTCAGATCCGCTAGC
CCACCATGCCCGGGGTGAGCAAGGGCGAGGAGGATAACATGGCCATCATCAAGGAGTTCATGCGCTTCAA
GGTGCACATGGAGGGCTCCGTGAACGGCCACGAGTTCGAGATCGAGGGCGAGGGCGAGGGCCGCCCCTAC
GAGGGCACCCAGACCGCCAAGCTGAAGGTGACCAAGGGTGGCCCCCTGCCCTTCGCCTGGGACATCCTGT
CCCCTCAGTTCATGTACGGCTCCAAGGCCTACGTGAAGCACCCCGCCGACATCCCCGACTACTTGAAGCT
GTCCTTCCCCGAGGGCTTCAAGTGGGAGCGCGTGATGAACTTCGAGGACGGCGGCGTGGTGACCGTGACC
CAGGACTCCTCCCTGCAGGACGGCGAGTTCATCTACAAGGTGAAGCTGCGCGGCACCAACTTCCCCTCCG
ACGGCCCCGTAATGCAGAAGAAGACCATGGGCTGGGAGGCCTCCTCCGAGCGGATGTACCCCGAGGACGG
CGCCCTGAAGGGCGAGATCAAGCAGAGGCTGAAGCTGAAGGACGGCGGCCACTACGACGCTGAGGTCAAG
ACCACCTACAAGGCCAAGAAGCCCGTGCAGCTGCCCGGCGCCTACAACGTCAACATCAAGTTGGACATCA
CCTCCCACAACGAGGACTACACCATCGTGGAACAGTACGAACGCGCCGAGGGCCGCCACTCCACCGGCGG
CATGGACGAGCTGTACAAGTAAGAATTCGTCGAGGGACCTAATAACTTCGTATAGCATACATTATACGAA
GTTATACATGTTTAAGGGTTCCGGTTCCACTAGGTACAATTCGATATCAAGCTTATCGATAATCAACCTC
TGGATTACAAAATTTGTGAAAGATTGACTGGTATTCTTAACTATGTTGCTCCTTTTACGCTATGTGGATA
CGCTGCTTTAATGCCTTTGTATCATGCTATTGCTTCCCGTATGGCTTTCATTTTCTCCTCCTTGTATAAA
TCCTGGTTGCTGTCTCTTTATGAGGAGTTGTGGCCCGTTGTCAGGCAACGTGGCGTGGTGTGCACTGTGT
TTGCTGACGCAACCCCCACTGGTTGGGGCATTGCCACCACCTGTCAGCTCCTTTCCGGGACTTTCGCTTT
CCCCCTCCCTATTGCCACGGCGGAACTCATCGCCGCCTGCCTTGCCCGCTGCTGGACAGGGGCTCGGCTG
TTGGGCACTGACAATTCCGTGGTGTTGTCGGGGAAATCATCGTCCTTTCCTTGGCTGCTCGCCTGTGTTG
CCACCTGGATTCTGCGCGGGACGTCCTTCTGCTACGTCCCTTCGGCCCTCAATCCAGCGGACCTTCCTTC
CCGCGGCCTGCTGCCGGCTCTGCGGCCTCTTCCGCGTCTTCGCCTTCGCCCTCAGACGAGTCGGATCTCC
CTTTGGGCCGCCTCCCCGCATCGATACCGTCGACCTCGATCGAGACCTAGAAAAACATGGAGCAATCACA
AGTAGCAATACAGCAGCTACCAATGCTGATTGTGCCTGGCTAGAAGCACAAGAGGAGGAGGAGGTGGGTT
TTCCAGTCACACCTCAGGTACCTTTAAGACCAATGACTTACAAGGCAGCTGTAGATCTTAGCCACTTTTT
AAAAGAAAAGGGGGGACTGGAAGGGCTAATTCACTCCCAACGAAGACAAGATATCCTTGATCTGTGGATC
TACCACACACAAGGCTACTTCCCTGATTGGCAGAACTACACACCAGGGCCAGGGATCAGATATCCACTGA
CCTTTGGATGGTGCTACAAGCTAGTACCAGTTGAGCAAGAGAAGGTAGAAGAAGCCAATGAAGGAGAGAA
CACCCGCTTGTTACACCCTGTGAGCCTGCATGGGATGGATGACCCGGAGAGAGAAGTATTAGAGTGGAGG
TTTGACAGCCGCCTAGCATTTCATCACATGGCCCGAGAGCTGCATCCGGACTGTACTGGGTCTCTCTGGT
TAGACCAGATCTGAGCCTGGGAGCTCTCTGGCTAACTAGGGAACCCACTGCTTAAGCCTCAATAAAGCTT
GCCTTGAGTGCTTCAAGTAGTGTGTGCCCGTCTGTTGTGTGACTCTGGTAACTAGAGATCCCTCAGACCC
TTTTAGTCAGTGTGGAAAATCTCTAGCAGCATGTGAGCAAAAGGCCAGCAAAAGGCCAGGAACCGTAAAA
AGGCCGCGTTGCTGGCGTTTTTCCATAGGCTCCGCCCCCCTGACGAGCATCACAAAAATCGACGCTCAAG
TCAGAGGTGGCGAAACCCGACAGGACTATAAAGATACCAGGCGTTTCCCCCTGGAAGCTCCCTCGTGCGC
TCTCCTGTTCCGACCCTGCCGCTTACCGGATACCTGTCCGCCTTTCTCCCTTCGGGAAGCGTGGCGCTTT
CTCATAGCTCACGCTGTAGGTATCTCAGTTCGGTGTAGGTCGTTCGCTCCAAGCTGGGCTGTGTGCACGA
ACCCCCCGTTCAGCCCGACCGCTGCGCCTTATCCGGTAACTATCGTCTTGAGTCCAACCCGGTAAGACAC
GACTTATCGCCACTGGCAGCAGCCACTGGTAACAGGATTAGCAGAGCGAGGTATGTAGGCGGTGCTACAG
AGTTCTTGAAGTGGTGGCCTAACTACGGCTACACTAGAAGAACAGTATTTGGTATCTGCGCTCTGCTGAA
GCCAGTTACCTTCGGAAAAAGAGTTGGTAGCTCTTGATCCGGCAAACAAACCACCGCTGGTAGCGGTGGT
TTTTTTGTTTGCAAGCAGCAGATTACGCGCAGAAAAAAAGGATCTCAAGAAGATCCTTTGATCTTTTCTA
CGGGGTCTGACGCTCAGTGGAACGAAAACTCACGTTAAGGGATTTTGGTCATGAGATTATCAAAAAGGAT
CTTCACCTAGATCCTTTTAAATTAAAAATGAAGTTTTAAATCAATCTAAAGTATATATGAGTAAACTTGG
TCTGACAGTTACCAATGCTTAATCAGTGAGGCACCTATCTCAGCGATCTGTCTATTTCGTTCATCCATAG
TTGCCTGACTCCCCGTCGTGTAGATAACTACGATACGGGAGGGCTTACCATCTGGCCCCAGTGCTGCAAT
GATACCGCGAGACCCACGCTCACCGGCTCCAGATTTATCAGCAATAAACCAGCCAGCCGGAAGGGCCGAG
CGCAGAAGTGGTCCTGCAACTTTATCCGCCTCCATCCAGTCTATTAATTGTTGCCGGGAAGCTAGAGTAA
GTAGTTCGCCAGTTAATAGTTTGCGCAACGTTGTTGCCATTGCTACAGGCATCGTGGTGTCACGCTCGTC
GTTTGGTATGGCTTCATTCAGCTCCGGTTCCCAACGATCAAGGCGAGTTACATGATCCCCCATGTTGTGC
AAAAAAGCGGTTAGCTCCTTCGGTCCTCCGATCGTTGTCAGAAGTAAGTTGGCCGCAGTGTTATCACTCA
TGGTTATGGCAGCACTGCATAATTCTCTTACTGTCATGCCATCCGTAAGATGCTTTTCTGTGACTGGTGA
GTACTCAACCAAGTCATTCTGAGAATAGTGTATGCGGCGACCGAGTTGCTCTTGCCCGGCGTCAATACGG
GATAATACCGCGCCACATAGCAGAACTTTAAAAGTGCTCATCATTGGAAAACGTTCTTCGGGGCGAAAAC
TCTCAAGGATCTTACCGCTGTTGAGATCCAGTTCGATGTAACCCACTCGTGCACCCAACTGATCTTCAGC
ATCTTTTACTTTCACCAGCGTTTCTGGGTGAGCAAAAACAGGAAGGCAAAATGCCGCAAAAAAGGGAATA
AGGGCGACACGGAAATGTTGAATACTCATACTCTTCCTTTTTCAATATTATTGAAGCATTTATCAGGGTT
ATTGTCTCATGAGCGGATACATATTTGAATGTATTTAGAAAAATAAACAAATAGGGGTTCCGCGCACATT
TCCCCGAAAAGTGCCACCTGAC
