>Addgene plasmid #62340 | pJZC103 | addgene partial sequence | sequence record 107466 | mU6-F 5'-ATATCCCTTGGAGAAAAGCCTT-3'
CAGCATAGCAAGTTTAAATAAGGCTAGTCCGTTATCAACTTGAAAAAGTGGCACCGAGTCGGTGCTTTTT
TTCTCGAGTACTAGGATCCATTAGGCGGCCGCGTGGATAACCGTATTACCGCCATGCATTAGTTATTAAT
AGTAATCAATTACGGGGTCATTAGTTCATAGCCCATATATGGAGTTCCGCGTTACATAACTTACGGTAAA
TGGCCCGCCTGGCTGACCGCCCAACGACCCCCGCCCATTGACGTCAATAATGACGTATGTTCCCATAGTA
ACGCCAATAGGGACTTTCCATTGACGTCAATGGGTGGAGTATTTACGGTAAACTGCCCACTTGGCAGTAC
ATCAAGTGTATCATATGCCAAGTACGCCCCCTATTGACGTCAATGACGGTAAATGGCCCGCCTGGCATTA
TGCCCAGTACATGACCTTATGGGACTTTCCTACTTGGCAGTACATCTACGTATTAGTCATCGCTATTACC
ATGGTGATGCGGTTTTGGCAGTACATCAATGGGCGTGGATAGCGGTTTGACTCACGGGGATTTCCAAGTC
TCCACCCCATTGACGTCAATGGGAGTTTGTTTTGGCACCAAAATCAACGGGACTTT
