>Addgene plasmid #62340 | pJZC103 | addgene partial sequence | sequence record 107467 | WPRE-R 5'-CATAGCGTAAAAGGAGCAACA-3'
GATTATCGATAAGCTTGATATCGAATTGTACCTAGTGGAACCGGAACCCTTAAACATGTATAACTTCGTA
TAATGTATGCTATACGAAGTTATTAGGTCCCTCGACGAATTCTTACTTGTACAGCTCGTCCATGCCGCCG
GTGGAGTGGCGGCCCTCGGCGCGTTCGTACTGTTCCACGATGGTGTAGTCCTCGTTGTGGGAGGTGATGT
CCAACTTGATGTTGACGTTGTAGGCGCCGGGCAGCTGCACGGGCTTCTTGGCCTTGTAGGTGGTCTTGAC
CTCAGCGTCGTAGTGGCCGCCGTCCTTCAGCTTCAGCCTCTGCTTGATCTCGCCCTTCAGGGCGCCGTCC
TCGGGGTACATCCGCTCGGAGGAGGCCTCCCAGCCCATGGTCTTCTTCTGCATTACGGGGCCGTCGGAGG
GGAAGTTGGTGCCGCGCAGCTTCACCTTGTAGATGAACTCGCCGTCCTGCAGGGAGGAGTCCTGGGTCAC
GGTCACCACGCCGCCGTCCTCGAAGTTCATCACGCGCTCCCACTTGAAGCCCTC
