>Addgene plasmid #62340 | pJZC103 | addgene partial sequence | sequence record 108325 | mU6-F old 5'-cagcacaaaaggaaactcacc-3'
GTATCCCTTGGAGAACCACCTTGTTGGAATAGCTCAGAGGCCGAGGGTTTAAGAGCTATGCTGGAAACAG
CATAGCAAGTTTAAATAAGGCTAGTCCGTTATCAACTTGAAAAAGTGGCACCGAGTCGGTGCTTTTTTTC
TCGAGTACTAGGATCCATTAGGCGGCCGCGTGGATAACCGTATTACCGCCATGCATTAGTTATTAATAGT
AATCAATTACGGGGTCATTAGTTCATAGCCCATATATGGAGTTCCGCGTTACATAACTTACGGTAAATGG
CCCGCCTGGCTGACCGCCCAACGACCCCCGCCCATTGACGTCAATAATGACGTATGTTCCCATAGTAACG
CCAATAGGGACTTTCCATTGACGTCAATGGGTGGAGTATTTACGGTAAACTGCCCACTTGGCAGTACATC
AAGTGTATCATATGCCAAGTACGCCCCCTATTGACGTCAATGACGGTAAATGGCCCGCCTGGCATTATGC
CCAGTACATGACCTTATGGGACTTTCCTACTTGGCAGTACATCTACGTATTAGTCATCGCTATTACCATG
GTGATGCGGTTTTGGCAGTACATCAATGGGCGTGGATAGCGGTTTGACTCACGGGGATTTCCAAGTCTCC
ACCCCATTGACGTCAAT
