>Addgene plasmid #62340 | pJZC103 | addgene partial sequence | sequence record 109315 | mCherry-R 5'-TTGGTCACCTTCAGCTTGG-3'
TCGATCTCGAACTCGTGGCCGTTCACGGAGCCCTCCATGTGCACCTTGAAGCGCATGAACTCCTTGATGA
TGGCCATGTTATCCTCCTCGCCCTTGCTCACCCCGGGCATGGTGGGCTAGCGGATCTGACGGTTCACTAA
ACCAGCTCTGCTTATATAGACCTCCCACCGTACACGCCTACCGCCCATTTGCGTCAATGGGGCGGAGTTG
TTACGACATTTTGGAAAGTCCCGTTGATTTTGGTGCCAAAACAAACTCCCATTGACGTCAATGGGGTGGA
GACTTGGAAATCCCCGTGAGTCAAACCGCTATCCACGCCCATTGATGTACTGCCAAAACCGCATCACCAT
GGTAATAGCGATGACTAATACGTAGATGTACTGCCAAGTAGGAAAGTCCCATAAGGTCATGTACTGGGCA
TAATGCCAGGCGGGCCATTTACCGTCATTGACGTCAATAGGGGGCGTACTTGGCATATGATACACTTGAT
GTACTGCCAAGTGGGCAGTTTACCGTAAATACTCCACCCATTGACGTCAATGGAAAGTCCCTATTGGCGT
TACTATGGGAACATACGTCATTATTGACGTCAATGGGCGGGGGTCGTTGGGCGGTCAGCCAGGCGGGCCA
TTTACCGTAAGTTATGTAACGCGGAACTCCATATATGGGCTATGAACTAATGACCCCGTAATTGATTACT
ATTAATAACTAATGCATGGCGGTAATACGGTTATCCACGC
